Addgene plasmid #51909: ITGA5-bio-His
Purpose: Expresses full-length Integrin alpha-5 precursor ectodomain in mammalian cells. C-terminal rat Cd4d3+4 tag, biotinylation sequence and His tag.
Depositing lab: Gavin Wright. Depositing organization: Wellcome Sanger Institute. Publication: A human platelet receptor protein microarray identifies FcepsilonR1alpha as an activating PEAR1 ligand. Sun Y, Vandenbriele C, Kauskot A, Verhamme P, Hoylaerts MF, Wright GJ. Mol Cell Proteomics. 2015 Feb 23. pii: mcp.M114.046946. 10.1074/mcp.M114.046946 PubMed 25713122.
Backbone
  Vector backbone: pTT3
  Backbone manufacturer: Yves Durocher, NRC
  Backbone size w/o insert (bp): 6618
  Total vector size (bp): 9632
  Modifications to backbone: Rat CD4 d3+4, enzymatic biotinylation sequence, linker and His tag (CD4d3+4-BioLHis).
  Vector type: Mammalian Expression
Growth in bacteria
  Bacterial resistance: Ampicillin, 100 μg/mL
  Growth temperature: 37°C
  Growth strain: Top10
  Copy number: High Copy
Gene/Insert
  Gene/Insert name: ITGA5 (alt name: Integrin alpha-5 precursor)
  Species: H. sapiens (human)
  Insert size (bp): 3014
  Entrez Gene: ITGA5 (a.k.a. CD49e, FNRA, VLA-5, VLA5A)
  Promoter: CMV
  Tag / fusion protein: rat CD4 d3+4 (C terminal on backbone); enzymatic biotinylation sequence (C terminal on backbone); His tag (C terminal on backbone)
  Cloning method: Restriction Enzyme; 5′ cloning site NotI (not destroyed); 3′ cloning site AscI (not destroyed)
  Sequencing primers: 5′ CMV-fwd
Resource information
  A portion of this plasmid was derived from a plasmid made by: Insert was chemically synthesised.
Terms and licenses: Academic/Nonprofit Terms; Industry Terms: Not Available to Industry
Depositor comments: Article ref 78 Co-transfect with ITGB1 (Addgene 51920) to create the ITGA5/ITGB1 dimer
How to cite: ITGA5-bio-His was a gift from Gavin Wright (Addgene plasmid # 51909 ; http://n2t.net/addgene:51909 ; RRID:Addgene_51909)
