[The description below was written by a language model from this plasmid's Addgene catalogue record and pLannotate feature annotations shown in this document.]
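Description:
ITGA5-bio-His is a 9.6 kb mammalian expression plasmid built on the pTT3 backbone, designed to produce the entire ectodomain of human integrin alpha-5 (ITGA5, also known as CD49e or FNRA) as a soluble, secreted recombinant protein. It is propagated in E. coli through a high-copy ColE1/pUC-type origin with ampicillin selection (AmpR). The backbone also carries a fragment of the Epstein-Barr virus oriP, which in general supports episomal maintenance in cells expressing EBNA1 and is a hallmark of vectors intended for high-yield transient transfection.

Expression is driven by the CMV enhancer and promoter. Downstream leader elements annotated as adenovirus-derived sequences and a chimeric intron fragment lie between the promoter and the coding region, and transcription ends at a rabbit β-globin polyadenylation signal. The chemically synthesised ITGA5 insert of about 3 kb sits between retained NotI and AscI sites, so the ectodomain cassette is exchangeable. It is fused in frame at its C terminus to backbone-encoded tags: rat CD4 domains 3 and 4, an enzymatic biotinylation sequence, a linker and a His tag. The feature table annotates the ITGA5 and rat Cd4 segments, the latter spanning the sequence origin, but not the short biotinylation and His elements. It also flags a fragment of an IgH signal sequence just upstream of the insert. Other small hits (lacI, tet promoter, bla(M), PTP fragments) look like backbone remnants or incidental matches.

In general, the CD4 domains give an antibody-recognisable tag, the biotinylation site permits capture on streptavidin, and the His tag permits affinity purification. The associated work used such proteins in a platelet receptor protein microarray. The depositor notes co-transfection with the matching ITGB1 construct to form the ITGA5/ITGB1 heterodimer.
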