Features (pLannotate 1.2.2; 19 found; start..end, strand, type, name):
    713..768     +  polyA_signal   β-globin poly(A) signal: rabbit β-globin polyadenylation signal (Gil and Proudfoot, 1987)
   1282..2963    -  rep_origin     oriP (fragment): Epstein-Barr virus oriP replication origin (Yates et al., 2000)
   3090..3194    +  promoter       AmpR promoter: bla
   3195..4055    +  CDS            AmpR: β-lactamase; bla; confers resistance to ampicillin, carbenicillin, and related antibiotics
   4226..4814    +  rep_origin     ori: high-copy-number ColE1/pMB1/pBR322/pUC origin of replication
   4997..5089    +  CDS            lacI (fragment): lac repressor; lacI; The lac repressor binds to the lac operator to inhibit transcription in E. coli. This inhibition can be relieved by adding lactose or isopropyl-β-D-thiogalactopyranoside (IPTG).
   5102..5123    +  protein_bind   CAP binding site: CAP binding activates transcription in the presence of cAMP. E. coli catabolite activator protein
   5138..5168    +  promoter       lac promoter: promoter for the E. coli lac operon
   5176..5192    +  protein_bind   lac operator: The lac repressor binds to the lac operator to inhibit transcription in E. coli. This inhibition can be relieved by adding lactose or isopropyl-β-D-thiogalactopyranoside (IPTG). lac repressor encoded by lacI
   5262..5278    +  promoter       tet promoter (fragment): E. coli promoter for tetracycline efflux protein gene
   5288..5313    -  CDS            bla(M) (fragment): β-lactamase lacking the signal sequence; bla(M); allows cytosolic expression of β-lactamase
   5487..5866    +  enhancer       CMV enhancer: human cytomegalovirus immediate early enhancer
   5868..6067    +  promoter       CMV promoter: human cytomegalovirus (CMV) immediate early promoter
   6135..6173    +  misc_feature   Ad SA (fragment): adenovirus major late transcript splice acceptor (Friedrich and Soriano, 1991)
   6206..6415    -  CDS            PTP (fragment): TERM_ADE02 - Experimental evidence at protein level: Swiss-Prot protein existence level 1. Protein covalently bound to the viral DNA that acts as a primer for viral genomic replication by DNA strand displacement. Assembles on the viral origin of replication in an initiation complex with viral polymerase, DBP, host NFIA and host POU2F1/OCT1. During initiation, the polymerase covalently couples the first dCTP with Ser- 580 of pTP. The terminal protein stimulates the template activity over 20 fold compared to protein-free templates. Neo-synthesized viral genomes are linked to two preterminal prot
   6446..6535    +  intron         chimeric intron (fragment): chimera between introns from adenovirus and immunoglobulin heavy chain genes
   6554..6600    +  CDS            IgH signal sequence (fragment): signal sequence from the mouse immunoglobulin heavy chain variable region
   6631..9624    +  CDS            ITGA5: ITA5_HUMAN - Also known as FNRA. Experimental evidence at protein level: Swiss-Prot protein existence level 1. (Microbial infection) In case of HIV-1 infection, the interaction with extracellular viral Tat protein seems to enhance angiogenesis in Kaposi's sarcoma lesions. From Homo sapiens (Human).
   9619..553     +  CDS            Cd4 (fragment) (across the origin): CD4_RAT - Experimental evidence at protein level: Swiss-Prot protein existence level 1. Integral membrane glycoprotein that plays an essential role in the immune response and serves multiple functions in responses against both external and internal offenses. In T-cells, functions primarily as a coreceptor for MHC class II molecule:peptide complex. The antigens presented by class II peptides are derived from extracellular proteins while class I peptides are derived from cytosolic proteins. Interacts simultaneously with the T-cell receptor (TCR) and the MHC class II presented by antigen presenti
>Addgene plasmid #51909 | ITGA5-bio-His | depositor full sequence | sequence record 79891 | ITGA5-bio-His sequence 9632 bps
GTCGACCTCCATCACGGCCTATAAGAGTGAGGGGGAGTCAGCGGAGTTCTCCTTCCCACTCAACCTTGGA
GAGGAAAGCCTGCAGGGAGAGTTGAGATGGAAGGCAGAGAAGGCTCCTTCTTCCCAGTCCTGGATCACCT
TCTCCCTAAAGAACCAAAAGGTGTCTGTGCAGAAGTCTACTAGCAACCCCAAGTTCCAGCTGTCCGAAAC
GCTCCCACTCACCCTTCAGATACCCCAGGTCTCCCTTCAGTTTGCTGGTTCTGGCAACCTGACCCTGACT
CTGGACAGAGGGATACTGTATCAGGAAGTGAACCTGGTGGTGATGAAAGTGACTCAGCCCGACAGCAACA
CTTTGACCTGTGAGGTGATGGGACCCACCTCACCCAAGATGAGACTGATCTTGAAGCAGGAGAATCAGGA
GGCCAGGGTCTCCAGGCAGGAGAAAGTGATTCAAGTGCAGGCCCCTGAAGCAGGGGTGTGGCAATGTCTA
CTGAGTGAAGGTGAAGAGGTCAAGATGGACTCCAAGATCCAGGTTTTATCCAAAGGGTTGAATTCCGGCA
GCCTGCACCACATCCTGGACGCCCAGAAGATGCTGTGGAACCACAGGGACAGGAACCTGCCTCCTCTGGC
CCCTCTGGGCCCCCACCACCATCACCACCATTGAGTCTAGACACGTGATTAATTAAGGATCCCCCGACCT
CGACCTCTGGCTAATAAAGGAAATTTATTTTCATTGCAATAGTGTGTTGGAATTTTTTGTGTCTCTCACT
CGGAAGGACATATGGGAGGGCAAATCATTTGGTCGAGATCCCTCGGAGATCTCTAGCTAGAGGATCGATC
CCCGCCCCGGACGAACTAAACCTGACTACGACATCTCTGCCCCTTCTTCGCGGGGCAGTGCATGTAATCC
CTTCAGTTGGTTGGTACAACTTGCCAACTGGGCCCTGTTCCACATGTGACACGGGGGGGGACCAAACACA
AAGGGGTTCTCTGACTGTAGTTGACATCCTTATAAATGGATGTGCACATTTGCCAACACTGAGTGGCTTT
CATCCTGGAGCAGACTTTGCAGTCTGTGGACTGCAACACAACATTGCCTTTATGTGTAACTCTTGGCTGA
AGCTCTTACACCAATGCTGGGGGACATGTACCTCCCAGGGGCCCAGGAAGACTACGGGAGGCTACACCAA
CGTCAATCAGAGGGGCCTGTGTAGCTACCGATAAGCGGACCCTCAAGAGGGCATTAGCAATAGTGTTTAT
AAGGCCCCCTTGTTAACCCTAAACGGGTAGCATATGCTTCCCGGGTAGTAGTATATACTATCCAGACTAA
CCCTAATTCAATAGCATATGTTACCCAACGGGAAGCATATGCTATCGAATTAGGGTTAGTAAAAGGGTCC
TAAGGAACAGCGATATCTCCCACCCCATGAGCTGTCACGGTTTTATTTACATGGGGTCAGGATTCCACGA
GGGTAGTGAACCATTTTAGTCACAAGGGCAGTGGCTGAAGATCAAGGAGCGGGCAGTGAACTCTCCTGAA
TCTTCGCCTGCTTCTTCATTCTCCTTCGTTTAGCTAATAGAATAACTGCTGAGTTGTGAACAGTAAGGTG
TATGTGAGGTGCTCGAAAACAAGGTTTCAGGTGACGCCCCCAGAATAAAATTTGGACGGGGGGTTCAGTG
GTGGCATTGTGCTATGACACCAATATAACCCTCACAAACCCCTTGGGCAATAAATACTAGTGTAGGAATG
AAACATTCTGAATATCTTTAACAATAGAAATCCATGGGGTGGGGACAAGCCGTAAAGACTGGATGTCCAT
CTCACACGAATTTATGGCTATGGGCAACACATAATCCTAGTGCAATATGATACTGGGGTTATTAAGATGT
GTCCCAGGCAGGGACCAAGACAGGTGAACCATGTTGTTACACTCTATTTGTAACAAGGGGAAAGAGAGTG
GACGCCGACAGCAGCGGACTCCACTGGTTGTCTCTAACACCCCCGAAAATTAAACGGGGCTCCACGCCAA
TGGGGCCCATAAACAAAGACAAGTGGCCACTCTTTTTTTTGAAATTGTGGAGTGGGGGCACGCGTCAGCC
CCCACACGCCGCCCTGCGGTTTTGGACTGTAAAATAAGGGTGTAATAACTTGGCTGATTGTAACCCCGCT
AACCACTGCGGTCAAACCACTTGCCCACAAAACCACTAATGGCACCCCGGGGAATACCTGCATAAGTAGG
TGGGCGGGCCAAGATAGGGGCGCGATTGCTGCGATCTGGAGGACAAATTACACACACTTGCGCCTGAGCG
CCAAGCACAGGGTTGTTGGTCCTCATATTCACGAGGTCGCTGAGAGCACGGTGGGCTAATGTTGCCATGG
GTAGCATATACTACCCAAATATCTGGATAGCATATGCTATCCTAATCTATATCTGGGTAGCATAGGCTAT
CCTAATCTATATCTGGGTAGCATATGCTATCCTAATCTATATCTGGGTAGTATATGCTATCCTAATTTAT
ATCTGGGTAGCATAGGCTATCCTAATCTATATCTGGGTAGCATATGCTATCCTAATCTATATCTGGGTAG
TATATGCTATCCTAATCTGTATCCGGGTAGCATATGCTATCCTAATAGAGATTAGGGTAGTATATGCTAT
CCTAATTTATATCTGGGTAGCATATACTACCCAAATATCTGGATAGCATATGCTATCCTAATCTATATCT
GGGTAGCATATGCTATCCTAATCTATATCTGGGTAGCATAGGCTATCCTAATCTATATCTGGGTAGCATA
TGCTATCCTAATCTATATCTGGGTAGTATATGCTATCCTAATTTATATCTGGGTAGCATAGGCTATCCTA
ATCTATATCTGGGTAGCATATGCTATCCTAATCTATATCTGGGTAGTATATGCTATCCTAATCTGTATCC
GGGTAGCATATGCTATCCTCATGATAAGCTGTCAAACATGAGAATTTTCTTGAAGACGAAAGGGCCTCGT
GATACGCCTATTTTTATAGGTTAATGTCATGATAATAATGGTTTCTTAGACGTCAGGTGGCACTTTTCGG
GGAAATGTGCGCGGAACCCCTATTTGTTTATTTTTCTAAATACATTCAAATATGTATCCGCTCATGAGAC
AATAACCCTGATAAATGCTTCAATAATATTGAAAAAGGAAGAGTATGAGTATTCAACATTTCCGTGTCGC
CCTTATTCCCTTTTTTGCGGCATTTTGCCTTCCTGTTTTTGCTCACCCAGAAACGCTGGTGAAAGTAAAA
GATGCTGAAGATCAGTTGGGTGCACGAGTGGGTTACATCGAACTGGATCTCAACAGCGGTAAGATCCTTG
AGAGTTTTCGCCCCGAAGAACGTTTTCCAATGATGAGCACTTTTAAAGTTCTGCTATGTGGCGCGGTATT
ATCCCGTGTTGACGCCGGGCAAGAGCAACTCGGTCGCCGCATACACTATTCTCAGAATGACTTGGTTGAG
TACTCACCAGTCACAGAAAAGCATCTTACGGATGGCATGACAGTAAGAGAATTATGCAGTGCTGCCATAA
CCATGAGTGATAACACTGCGGCCAACTTACTTCTGACAACGATCGGAGGACCGAAGGAGCTAACCGCTTT
TTTGCACAACATGGGGGATCATGTAACTCGCCTTGATCGTTGGGAACCGGAGCTGAATGAAGCCATACCA
AACGACGAGCGTGACACCACGATGCCTGCAGCAATGGCAACAACGTTGCGCAAACTATTAACTGGCGAAC
TACTTACTCTAGCTTCCCGGCAACAATTAATAGACTGGATGGAGGCGGATAAAGTTGCAGGACCACTTCT
GCGCTCGGCCCTTCCGGCTGGCTGGTTTATTGCTGATAAATCTGGAGCCGGTGAGCGTGGGTCTCGCGGT
ATCATTGCAGCACTGGGGCCAGATGGTAAGCCCTCCCGTATCGTAGTTATCTACACGACGGGGAGTCAGG
CAACTATGGATGAACGAAATAGACAGATCGCTGAGATAGGTGCCTCACTGATTAAGCATTGGTAACTGTC
AGACCAAGTTTACTCATATATACTTTAGATTGATTTAAAACTTCATTTTTAATTTAAAAGGATCTAGGTG
AAGATCCTTTTTGATAATCTCATGACCAAAATCCCTTAACGTGAGTTTTCGTTCCACTGAGCGTCAGACC
CCGTAGAAAAGATCAAAGGATCTTCTTGAGATCCTTTTTTTCTGCGCGTAATCTGCTGCTTGCAAACAAA
AAAACCACCGCTACCAGCGGTGGTTTGTTTGCCGGATCAAGAGCTACCAACTCTTTTTCCGAAGGTAACT
GGCTTCAGCAGAGCGCAGATACCAAATACTGTTCTTCTAGTGTAGCCGTAGTTAGGCCACCACTTCAAGA
ACTCTGTAGCACCGCCTACATACCTCGCTCTGCTAATCCTGTTACCAGTGGCTGCTGCCAGTGGCGATAA
GTCGTGTCTTACCGGGTTGGACTCAAGACGATAGTTACCGGATAAGGCGCAGCGGTCGGGCTGAACGGGG
GGTTCGTGCACACAGCCCAGCTTGGAGCGAACGACCTACACCGAACTGAGATACCTACAGCGTGAGCTAT
GAGAAAGCGCCACGCTTCCCGAAGGGAGAAAGGCGGACAGGTATCCGGTAAGCGGCAGGGTCGGAACAGG
AGAGCGCACGAGGGAGCTTCCAGGGGGAAACGCCTGGTATCTTTATAGTCCTGTCGGGTTTCGCCACCTC
TGACTTGAGCGTCGATTTTTGTGATGCTCGTCAGGGGGGCGGAGCCTATGGAAAAACGCCAGCAACGCGG
CCTTTTTACGGTTCCTGGCCTTTTGCTGGCCTTTTGCTCACATGTTCTTTCCTGCGTTATCCCCTGATTC
TGTGGATAACCGTATTACCGCCTTTGAGTGAGCTGATACCGCTCGCCGCAGCCGAACGACCGAGCGCAGC
GAGTCAGTGAGCGAGGAAGCGGAAGAGCGCCCAATACGCAAACCGCCTCTCCCCGCGCGTTGGCCGATTC
ATTAATGCAGCTGGCACGACAGGTTTCCCGACTGGAAAGCGGGCAGTGAGCGCAACGCAATTAATGTGAG
TTAGCTCACTCATTAGGCACCCCAGGCTTTACACTTTATGCTTCCGGCTCGTATGTTGTGTGGAATTGTG
AGCGGATAACAATTTCACACAGGAAACAGCTATGACCATGATTACGCCAAGCTCTAGCTAGAGGTCGACC
AATTCTCATGTTTGACAGCTTATCATCGCAGATCCGGGCAACGTTGTTGCCATTGCTGCAGGCGCAGAAC
TGGTAGGTATGGAAGATCTATACATTGAATCAATATTGGCAATTAGCCATATTAGTCATTGGTTATATAG
CATAAATCAATATTGGCTATTGGCCATTGCATACGTTGTATCTATATCATAATATGTACATTTATATTGG
CTCATGTCCAATATGACCGCCATGTTGACATTGATTATTGACTAGTTATTAATAGTAATCAATTACGGGG
TCATTAGTTCATAGCCCATATATGGAGTTCCGCGTTACATAACTTACGGTAAATGGCCCGCCTGGCTGAC
CGCCCAACGACCCCCGCCCATTGACGTCAATAATGACGTATGTTCCCATAGTAACGCCAATAGGGACTTT
CCATTGACGTCAATGGGTGGAGTATTTACGGTAAACTGCCCACTTGGCAGTACATCAAGTGTATCATATG
CCAAGTCCGCCCCCTATTGACGTCAATGACGGTAAATGGCCCGCCTGGCATTATGCCCAGTACATGACCT
TACGGGACTTTCCTACTTGGCAGTACATCTACGTATTAGTCATCGCTATTACCATGGTGATGCGGTTTTG
GCAGTACACCAATGGGCGTGGATAGCGGTTTGACTCACGGGGATTTCCAAGTCTCCACCCCATTGACGTC
AATGGGAGTTTGTTTTGGCACCAAAATCAACGGGACTTTCCAAAATGTCGTAATAACCCCGCCCCGTTGA
CGCAAATGGGCGGTAGGCGTGTACGGTGGGAGGTCTATATAAGCAGAGCTCGTTTAGTGAACCGTCAGAT
CCTCACTCTCTTCCGCATCGCTGTCTGCGAGGGCCAGCTGTTGGGCTCGCGGTTGAGGACAAACTCTTCG
CGGTCTTTCCAGTACTCTTGGATCGGAAACCCGTCGGCCTCCGAACGGTACTCCGCCACCGAGGGACCTG
AGCGAGTCCGCATCGACCGGATCGGAAAACCTCTCGAGAAAGGCGTCTAACCAGTCACAGTCGCAAGGTA
GGCTGAGCACCGTGGCGGGCGGCAGCGGGTGGCGGTCGGGGTTGTTTCTGGCGGAGGTGCTGCTGATGAT
GTAATTAAAGTAGGCGGTCTTGAGACGGCGGATGGTCGAGGTGAGGTGTGGCAGGCTTGAGATCCAGCTG
TTGGGGTGAGTACTCCCTCTCAAAAGCGGGCATTACTTCTGCGCTAAGATTGTCAGTTTCCAAAAACGAG
GAGGATTTGATATTCACCTGGCCCGATCTGGCCATACACTTGAGTGACAATGACATCCACTTTGCCTTTC
TCTCCACAGGTGTCCACTCCCAGGTCCAAGTTTAAACTGCGGCCGCCACCATGGGCAGCAGAACCCCCGA
AAGCCCTCTGCATGCTGTGCAGCTGAGATGGGGCCCTAGAAGAAGGCCTCCCCTGCTGCCACTGCTGCTG
CTCCTGCTGCCTCCTCCTCCTAGAGTGGGCGGCTTCAACCTGGATGCCGAGGCCCCTGCTGTGCTGTCTG
GGCCCCCTGGGAGCTTCTTCGGCTTCAGCGTGGAGTTCTACAGACCCGGCACCGATGGCGTGTCTGTGCT
CGTGGGAGCCCCCAAGGCCAATACCAGCCAGCCTGGCGTGCTGCAGGGCGGAGCCGTGTATCTGTGTCCC
TGGGGCGCCAGCCCTACCCAGTGCACCCCCATCGAGTTCGACAGCAAGGGCTCTCGCCTGCTGGAATCTT
CTCTGAGCAGCAGCGAAGGCGAGGAACCCGTGGAGTACAAGAGCCTGCAGTGGTTTGGAGCCACAGTGCG
GGCCCACGGAAGCTCTATCCTCGCTTGCGCCCCTCTGTACAGCTGGCGGACCGAGAAAGAGCCCCTGAGC
GACCCCGTGGGCACCTGTTACCTGAGCACCGACAACTTCACCCGGATCCTGGAATACGCCCCCTGCAGAA
GCGATTTCAGCTGGGCTGCAGGCCAGGGATACTGCCAGGGAGGCTTCTCCGCCGAGTTCACCAAGACCGG
CAGAGTGGTGCTGGGCGGACCCGGCTCATACTTTTGGCAGGGCCAGATCCTGAGCGCCACCCAGGAACAG
ATCGCCGAGAGCTACTACCCCGAGTACCTGATCAACCTGGTCCAGGGGCAGCTGCAGACCAGACAGGCCA
GCAGCATCTACGACGACAGCTACCTGGGCTACAGCGTGGCCGTGGGCGAGTTTAGCGGCGACGACACCGA
GGATTTCGTGGCCGGCGTGCCCAAGGGCAACCTGACCTACGGCTACGTGACCATCCTGAACGGCAGCGAC
ATCCGGTCCCTGTACAACTTCAGCGGCGAGCAGATGGCTTCTTATTTCGGCTATGCCGTGGCCGCCACCG
ATGTGAATGGCGACGGCCTGGACGATCTGCTCGTGGGCGCTCCTCTGCTGATGGACCGGACCCCCGATGG
CAGACCCCAGGAAGTGGGCCGGGTCTACGTGTATCTGCAGCACCCTGCCGGCATCGAGCCTACCCCAACC
CTGACCCTGACCGGCCACGACGAGTTCGGCAGATTCGGCAGCAGCCTGACCCCTCTGGGCGACCTGGACC
AGGACGGCTACAACGATGTGGCCATCGGAGCCCCCTTTGGCGGAGAGACACAGCAGGGCGTGGTGTTCGT
GTTTCCTGGCGGACCTGGCGGACTGGGCAGCAAGCCTAGCCAGGTGCTGCAGCCTCTGTGGGCCGCCAGC
CACACCCCTGACTTTTTCGGCAGCGCCCTGAGAGGCGGCAGAGATCTGGACGGCAACGGCTACCCTGACC
TGATCGTGGGCAGCTTCGGCGTGGACAAGGCCGTGGTGTACAGAGGCAGACCCATCGTGTCTGCCAGCGC
CAGCCTGACCATCTTCCCCGCCATGTTCAACCCCGAGGAAAGAAGCTGCAGCCTGGAAGGCAACCCCGTG
GCCTGCATCAACCTGAGCTTTTGCCTGAACGCCAGCGGCAAGCACGTGGCCGACAGCATCGGCTTTACCG
TGGAGCTGCAGCTGGACTGGCAGAAACAGAAAGGCGGCGTGCGGAGAGCCCTGTTCCTGGCCAGCAGGCA
GGCCACACTGACACAGACACTGCTGATCCAGAACGGCGCCAGAGAAGATTGCCGGGAGATGAAGATCTAC
CTGAGAAACGAGAGCGAGTTCCGGGACAAGCTGTCCCCCATCCACATTGCCCTGAACTTCAGCCTGGACC
CCCAGGCCCCTGTGGATAGCCATGGCCTGCGGCCTGCCCTGCACTACCAGAGCAAGAGCCGGATCGAGGA
CAAGGCCCAGATCCTGCTGGACTGCGGCGAGGACAACATCTGCGTGCCCGATCTGCAGCTCGAGGTGTTC
GGCGAACAGAACCACGTGTACCTGGGCGACAAGAACGCCCTGAACCTGACCTTCCACGCCCAGAATGTGG
GCGAAGGCGGAGCCTATGAGGCCGAGCTGAGAGTGACAGCCCCCCCTGAGGCCGAGTATAGCGGCCTCGT
GCGGCACCCTGGCAACTTCAGCAGCCTGTCCTGCGACTACTTCGCCGTGAACCAGAGCAGACTGCTCGTG
TGCGACCTGGGCAACCCTATGAAGGCTGGCGCCTCCCTGTGGGGCGGACTGAGATTCACCGTGCCCCACC
TGAGAGACACCAAGAAAACCATCCAGTTCGACTTCCAGATCCTGTCCAAGAACCTGAACAACAGCCAGAG
CGACGTGGTGTCCTTCAGACTGAGCGTGGAGGCCCAGGCACAGGTCACACTGAACGGCGTGAGCAAGCCC
GAGGCCGTGCTGTTCCCCGTGTCCGACTGGCACCCCAGAGATCAGCCCCAGAAAGAAGAGGACCTGGGCC
CTGCCGTGCACCACGTGTATGAGCTGATCAACCAGGGCCCCAGCAGCATTAGCCAGGGCGTGCTGGAACT
GAGCTGCCCTCAGGCCCTGGAAGGGCAGCAGCTCCTCTACGTGACCAGAGTGACCGGCCTGAACTGCACC
ACCAACCACCCCATCAACCCCAAGGGCCTGGAACTGGACCCTGAGGGCAGCCTGCACCATCAGCAGAAGA
GAGAGGCTCCTTCTAGATCTAGCGCCAGCAGCGGCCCTCAGATCCTGAAGTGCCCAGAAGCCGAATGCTT
CCGGCTGAGATGCGAGCTGGGCCCCCTGCACCAGCAGGAAAGCCAGTCCCTGCAGCTGCACTTCAGAGTG
TGGGCCAAGACCTTCCTGCAGCGGGAGCACCAGCCCTTCAGTCTGCAGTGTGAAGCTGTGTACAAGGCCC
TGAAGATGCCCTACCGGATCCTGCCCAGACAGCTGCCTCAGAAAGAAAGACAGGTCGCAACTGCCGTGCA
GTGGACTAAAGCAGAAGGCTCATATGGAGTCCCTGGCGCGCC
