>Addgene plasmid #51909 | ITGA5-bio-His | addgene partial sequence | sequence record 94549 | pMT2-F 5'-TTGCCTTTCTCTCCACAGGT-3'
ACTGCGGCCGCCACCATGGGCAGCAGAACCCCCGAAAGCCCTCTGCATGCTGTGCAGCTGAGATGGGGCC
CTAGAAGAAGGCCTCCCCTGCTGCCACTGCTGCTGCTCCTGCTGCCTCCTCCTCCTAGAGTGGGCGGCTT
CAACCTGGATGCCGAGGCCCCTGCTGTGCTGTCTGGGCCCCCTGGGAGCTTCTTCGGCTTCAGCGTGGAG
TTCTACAGACCCGGCACCGATGGCGTGTCTGTGCTCGTGGGAGCCCCCAAGGCCAATACCAGCCAGCCTG
GCGTGCTGCAGGGCGGAGCCGTGTATCTGTGTCCCTGGGGCGCCAGCCCTACCCAGTGCACCCCCATCGA
GTTCGACAGCAAGGGCTCTCGCCTGCTGGAATCTTCTCTGAGCAGCAGCGAAGGCGAGGAACCCGTGGAG
TACAAGAGCCTGCAGTGGTTTGGAGCCACAGTGCGGGCCCACGGAAGCTCTATCCTCGCTTGCGCCCCTC
TGTACAGCTGGCGGACCGAGAAAGAGCCCCTGAGCGACCCCGTGGGCACCTGTTACCTGAGCACCGACAA
CTTCACCCGGATCCTGGAATACGCCCCCTGCAGAAGCGATTTCAGCTGGGCTGCAGGCCAGGGATACTGC
CAGGGAGGCTTCTCCGCCGAGTTCACCAAGACCGGCAGAGTGGTGCTGGGCGGACCCGGCTCATACTTTT
GGCAGGGCCAGATCCTGAGCGCCACCCAGGAACAGATCGCCGAGAGCTACTACCCCGAGTACCTGATCAA
CCTGGTCCAGGGGCAGCTGCAGACCAGACAGGCCAGCAGCATCTACGACGACAGCTACCTGGGCTACAGC
GTGGCCGTGGGCGAGTTTAGCGGCGACGA
