>Addgene plasmid #51909 | ITGA5-bio-His | addgene partial sequence | sequence record 94779 | rb_glob_PA_term-R 5'-CCCATATGTCCTTCCGAGTG-3'
ATAAATTTCCTTTATTAGCCAGAGGTCGAGGTCGGGGGATCCTTAATTAATCACGTGTCTAGACTCAATG
GTGGTGATGGTGGTGGGGGCCCAGAGGGGCCAGAGGAGGCAGGTTCCTGTCCCTGTGGTTCCACAGCATC
TTCTGGGCGTCCAGGATGTGGTGCAGGCTGCCGGAATTCAACCCTTTGGATAAAACCTGGATCTTGGAGT
CCATCTTGACCTCTTCACCTTCACTCAGTAGACATTGCCACACCCCTGCTTCAGGGGCCTGCACTTGAAT
CACTTTCTCCTGCCTGGAGACCCTGGCCTCCTGATTCTCCTGCTTCAAGATCAGTCTCATCTTGGGTGAG
GTGGGTCCCATCACCTCACAGGTCAAAGTGTTGCTGTCGGGCTGAGTCACTTTCATCACCACCAGGTTCA
CTTCCTGATACAGTATCCCTCTGTCCAGAGTCAGGGTCAGGTTGCCAGAACCAGCAAACTGAAGGGAGAC
CTGGGGTATCTGAAGGGTGAGTGGGAGCGTTTCGGACAGCTGGAACTTGGGGTTGCTAGTAGACTTCTGC
ACAGACACCTTTTGGTTCTTTAGGGAGAAGGTGATCCAGGACTGGGAAGAAGGAGCCTTCTCTGCCTTCC
ATCTCAACTCTCCCTGCAGGCTTTCCTCTCCAAGGTTGAGTGGGAAGGAGAACTCCGCTGACTCCCCCTC
ACTCTTATAGGCCGTGATGGAGGTCGACGGCGCGCCAGGGACTCCATATGAGCCTTCTGCTT
